>Addgene plasmid #30501 | lacI-PT5-gusA-pBAV1k | depositor full sequence | sequence record 147673 | lacI-PT5-gusA-pBAV1k sequence 6375 bps
CTAGTAGCGGCCGCTGCAGGCCTCAGGGCCCGATCGATGCCGCCGCTTAATTAATTAATCCAGAGGCATC
AAATAAAACGAAAGGCTCAGTCGAAAGACTGGGCCTTTCGTTTTATCTGTTGTTTGTCGGTGAACGCTCT
CCTGAGTAGGACAAATCCGCCGCCCTAGACCTAGTGTCATTTTATTTCCCCCGTTTCAGCATCAAGAACC
TTTGCATAACTTGCTCTATATCCACACTGATAATTGCCCTCAAACCATAATCTAAAGGCGCTAGAGTTTG
TTGAAACAATATCTTTTACATCATTCGTATTTAAAATTCCAAACTCCGCTCCCCTAAGGCGAATAAAAGC
CATTAAATCTTTTGTATTTACCAAATTATAGTCATCCACTATATCTAAGAGTAAATTCTTCAATTCTCTT
TTTTGGCTTTCATCAAGTGTTATATAGCGGTCAATATCAAAATCATTAATGTTCAAAATATCTTTTTTGT
CGTATATATGTTTATTCTTAGCAATAGCGTCCTTTGATTCATGAGTCAAATATTCATATGAACCTTTGAT
ATAATCAAGTATCTCAACATGAGCAACTGAACTATTCCCCAATTTTCGCTTAATCTTGTTCCTAACGCTT
TCTATTGTTACAGGATTTCGTGCAATATATATAACGTGATAGTGTGGTTTTTTATAGTGCTTTCCATTTC
GTATAACATCACTACTATTCCATGTATCTTTATCTTTTTTTTCGTCCATATCGTGTAAAGGACTGACAGC
CATAGATACGCCCAAACTCTCTAATTTTTCCTTCCAATCATTAGGAATTGAGTCAGGATATAATAAAAAT
CCAAAATTTCTAGCTTTAGTATTTTTAATAGCCATGATATAATTACCTTATCAAAAACAAGTAGCGAAAA
CTCGTATCCTTCTAAAAACGCGAGCTTTCGCTTATTTTTTTTGTTCTGATTCCTTTCTTGCATATTCTTC
TATAGCTAACGCCGCAACCGCAGATTTTGAAAAACCTTTTTGTTTCGCCATATCTGTTAATTTTTTATCT
TGCTCTTTTGTCAGAGAAATCATAACTCTTTTTTTCGATTCTGAAATCACCATTTAAAAAACTCCAATCA
AATAATTTTATAAAGTTAGTGTATCACTTTGTAATCATAAAAACAACAATAAAGCTACTTAAATATAGAT
TTATAAAAAACGTTGGCGAAAACGTTGGCGATTCGTTGGCGATTGAAAAACCCCTTAAACCCTTGAGCCA
GTTGGGATAGAGCGTTTTTGGCACAAAAATTGGCACTCGGCACTTAATGGGGGGTCGTAGTACGGAAGCA
AAATTCGCTTCCTTTCCCCCCATTTTTTTCCAAATTCCAAATTTTTTTCAAAAATTTTCCAGCGCTACCG
CTCGGCAAAATTGCAAGCAATTTTTAAAATCAAACCCATGAGGGAATTTCATTCCCTCATACTCCCTTGA
GCCTCCTCCAACCGAAATAGAAGGGCGCTGCGCTTATTATTTCATTCAGTCATCGGCTTTCATAATCTAA
CAGACAACATCTTCGCTGCAAAGCCACGCTACGCTCAAGGGCTTTTACGCTACGATAACGCCTGTTTTAA
CGATTATGCCGATAACTAAACGAAATAAACGCTAAAACGTCTCAGAAACGATTTTGAGACGTTTTAATAA
AAAATCGCCTAGTGCTTGGATTCTCACCAATAAAAAACGCCCGGCGGCAACCGAGCGTTCTGAACAAATC
CAGATGGAGTTCTGAGGTCATTACTGGATCTATCAACAGGAGTCCAAGCGAGCTCGGTACTAAAACAATT
CATCCAGTAAAATATAATATTTTATTTTCTCCCAATCAGGCTTGATCCCCAGTAAGTCAAAAAATAGCTC
GACATACTGTTCTTCCCCGATATCCTCCCTGATCGACCGGACGCAGAAGGCAATGTCATACCACTTGTCC
GCCCTGCCGCTTCTCCCAAGATCAATAAAGCCACTTACTTTGCCATCTTTCACAAAGATGTTGCTGTCTC
CCAGGTCGCCGTGGGAAAAGACAAGTTCCTCTTCGGGCTTTTCCGTCTTTAAAAAATCATACAGCTCGCG
CGGATCTTTAAATGGAGTGTCTTCTTCCCAGTTTTCGCAATCCACATCGGCCAGATCGTTATTCAGTAAG
TAATCCAATTCGGCTAAGCGGCCGTCTAAGCTATTCGTATAGGGACAATCCGATATGTCGATGGAGTGAA
AGAGCCTGATGCACTCCGCATACAGCTCGATAGTCTTTTCAGGGCTTTGTTCATCTTCATACCCTTCCGA
GCAAAGGACGCCATCGGCCTCACTCATGAGCAGATTGCTCCAGCCATCATGCCGTTCAAAGTGCAGGACC
TTTGGAACAGGCAGCTTTCCTTCCAGCCATAGCATCATGTCCTTTTCCCGTTCCACATCATAGGTGGTCC
CTTTATACCGGCTGTCCGTCATTTTTAAATATAGGATTTCATTTTCTCCCACCAGCTTATATACCTTAGC
AGGAGACATTCCTTCCGTATCTTTTACGCAGCGGTATTCTTCGATCAGTTTTTTCAATTCCGGTGATATT
CTCATTTTAGCCATTTATTATTTCCTTCCTCTTTTCTACAGTATTTAAAGATACCCCAAGAAGCTAATTA
TAACAAGACGAACTCCAATTCACTGTTCCTTGCATTCTAAAACCTTAAATACAGAAAACAGCCTTTTCAA
AGTTGTTTTCAAAGTTGGCGTATAACATAGTATCGACGGAGCCGATTTTGAAACCACAATTATGATAGAA
TTTGACGTCGAATTCGCGGCCGCTTCTAGAACTATAGCTAGCATGCATTTACGTTGACACCATCGAATGG
TGCAAAACCTTTCGCGGTATGGCATGATAGCGCCCGGAAGAGAGTCAATTCAGGGTGGTGAATGTGAAAC
CAGTAACGTTATACGATGTCGCAGAGTATGCCGGTGTCTCTTATCAGACCGTTTCCCGCGTGGTGAACCA
GGCCAGCCACGTTTCTGCGAAAACGCGGGAAAAAGTGGAAGCGGCGATGGCGGAGCTGAATTACATTCCC
AACCGCGTGGCACAACAACTGGCGGGCAAACAGTCGTTGCTGATTGGCGTTGCCACCTCCAGTCTGGCCC
TGCACGCGCCGTCGCAAATTGTCGCGGCGATTAAATCTCGCGCCGATCAACTGGGTGCCAGCGTGGTGGT
GTCGATGGTAGAACGAAGCGGCGTCGAAGCCTGTAAAGCGGCGGTGCACAATCTTCTCGCGCAACGCGTC
AGTGGGCTGATCATTAACTATCCGCTGGATGACCAGGATGCCATTGCTGTGGAAGCTGCCTGCACTAATG
TTCCGGCGTTATTTCTTGATGTCTCTGACCAGACACCCATCAACAGTATTATTTTCTCCCATGAAGACGG
TACGCGACTGGGCGTGGAGCATCTGGTCGCATTGGGTCACCAGCAAATCGCGCTGTTAGCGGGCCCATTA
AGTTCTGTCTCGGCGCGTCTGCGTCTGGCTGGCTGGCATAAATATCTCACTCGCAATCAAATTCAGCCGA
TAGCGGAACGGGAAGGCGACTGGAGTGCCATGTCCGGTTTTCAACAAACCATGCAAATGCTGAATGAGGG
CATCGTTCCCACTGCGATGCTGGTTGCCAACGATCAGATGGCGCTGGGCGCAATGCGCGCCATTACCGAG
TCCGGGCTGCGCGTTGGTGCGGATATCTCGGTAGTGGGATACGACGATACCGAAGACAGCTCATGTTATA
TCCCGCCGTTAACCACCATCAAACAGGATTTTCGCCTGCTGGGGCAAACCAGCGTGGACCGCTTGCTGCA
ACTCTCTCAGGGCCAGGCGGTGAAGGGCAATCAGCTGTTGCCCGTCTCACTGGTGAAAAGAAAAACCACC
CTGGCGCCCAATACGCAAACCGCCTCTCCCCGCGCGTTGGCCGATTCATTAATGCAGCTGGCACGACAGG
TTTCCCGACTGGAAAGCGGGCAGTGAGCGCAACGCAATTAATGTAAGTTAGCTCACTCATTAGGCACCCC
AGGCTTTACACTTTATGCTTCCGGCTCGTATGTTGTGTGGAATTGTGAGCGGATAACAATTTCACACAGG
AAACAGCTATGACCATGATTACGGATTCACTGGCCGTCGTTTTACAACGTCGTGACTGGGAAAACCCTGG
CGTTACCCAACTTAATCGCCTTGCAGCACATCCCCCTTTCGCCAGCTGGCGTAATAGCGAAGAGGCCCGC
ACCGATCGCCCTTCCCAACAGTTGCCTAAGAAACCATTATTATCATGACATTAACCTATAAAAATAGGCG
TATCACGAGGCCCTTTCGTCTTCACCTCGAGAAATCATAAAAAATTTATTTGCTTTGTGAGCGGATAACA
ATTATAATAGATTCAATTGTGAGCGGATAACAATTTCACACAGAATTAATTCATTAAAGAGGAGAAATTA
ACCATGGGCAGCAGCCATCACCATCATCACCACAGCCAGGATCCGGCCCTGAGGGCCTTACGTCCTGTAG
AAACCCCAACCCGTGAAATCAAAAAACTCGACGGCCTGTGGGCATTCAGTCTGGATCGCGAAAACTGTGG
AATTGATCAGCGTTGGTGGGAAAGCGCGTTACAAGAAAGCCGGGCAATTGCTGTGCCAGGCAGTTTTAAC
GATCAGTTCGCCGATGCAGATATTCGTAATTATGCGGGCAACGTCTGGTATCAGCGCGAAGTCTTTATAC
CGAAAGGTTGGGCAGGCCAGCGTATCGTGCTGCGTTTCGATGCGGTCACTCATTACGGCAAAGTGTGGGT
CAATAATCAGGAAGTGATGGAGCATCAGGGCGGCTATACGCCATTTGAAGCCGATGTCACGCCGTATGTT
ATTGCCGGGAAAAGTGTACGTATCACCGTTTGTGTGAACAACGAACTGAACTGGCAGACTATCCCGCCGG
GAATGGTGATTACCGACGAAAACGGCAAGAAAAAGCAGTCTTACTTCCATGATTTCTTTAACTATGCCGG
GATCCATCGCAGCGTAATGCTCTACACCACGCCGAACACCTGGGTGGACGATATCACCGTGGTGACGCAT
GTCGCGCAAGACTGTAACCACGCGTCTGTTGACTGGCAGGTGGTGGCCAATGGTGATGTCAGCGTTGAAC
TGCGTGATGCGGATCAACAGGTGGTTGCAACTGGACAAGGCACTAGCGGGACTTTGCAAGTGGTGAATCC
GCACCTCTGGCAACCGGGTGAAGGTTATCTCTATGAACTGTGCGTCACAGCCAAAAGCCAGACAGAGTGT
GATATCTACCCGCTTCGCGTCGGCATCCGGTCAGTGGCAGTGAAGGGCGAACAGTTCCTGATTAACCACA
AACCGTTCTACTTTACTGGCTTTGGTCGTCATGAAGATGCGGACTTGCGTGGCAAAGGATTCGATAACGT
GCTGATGGTGCACGACCACGCATTAATGGACTGGATTGGGGCCAACTCCTACCGTACCTCGCATTACCCT
TACGCTGAAGAGATGCTCGACTGGGCAGATGAACATGGCATCGTGGTGATTGATGAAACTGCTGCTGTCG
GCTTTAACCTCTCTTTAGGCATTGGTTTCGAAGCGGGCAACAAGCCGAAAGAACTGTACAGCGAAGAGGC
AGTCAACGGGGAAACTCAGCAAGCGCACTTACAGGCGATTAAAGAGCTGATAGCGCGTGACAAAAACCAC
CCAAGCGTGGTGATGTGGAGTATTGCCAACGAACCGGATACCCGTCCGCAAGGTGCACGGGAATATTTCG
CGCCACTGGCGGAAGCAACGCGTAAACTCGACCCGACGCGTCCGATCACCTGCGTCAATGTAATGTTCTG
CGACGCTCACACCGATACCATCAGCGATCTCTTTGATGTGCTGTGCCTGAACCGTTATTACGGATGGTAT
GTCCAAAGCGGCGATTTGGAAACGGCAGAGAAGGTACTGGAAAAAGAACTTCTGGCCTGGCAGGAGAAAC
TGCATCAGCCGATTATCATCACCGAATACGGCGTGGATACGTTAGCCGGGCTGCACTCAATGTACACCGA
CATGTGGAGTGAAGAGTATCAGTGTGCATGGCTGGATATGTATCACCGCGTCTTTGATCGCGTCAGCGCC
GTCGTCGGTGAACAGGTATGGAATTTCGCCGATTTTGCGACCTCGCAAGGCATATTGCGCGTTGGCGGTA
ACAAGAAAGGGATCTTCACTCGCGACCGCAAACCGAAGTCGGCGGCTTTTCTGCTGCAAAAACGCTGGAC
TGGCATGAACTTCGGTGAAAAACCGCAGCAGGGAGGCAAACAAGGCCTATGCGGCCGGTAGAAAGGAGAA
GCTTA
Features (pLannotate 1.2.2; 15 found; start..end, strand, type, name):
     70..156     +  terminator     rrnB T1 terminator: Escherichia coli rrnB; transcription terminator T1 from the E. coli rrnB gene
    237..857     -  CDS            repB: REPB_STRAG - Experimental evidence at protein level: Swiss-Prot protein existence level 1. Is essential for plasmid replication. Nicks the positive strand at the plus origin of replication. From Streptococcus agalactiae.
   1700..1794    -  terminator     lambda t0 terminator: transcription terminator from phage lambda
   1810..2604    -  CDS            KanR: aminoglycoside phosphotransferase; aphA-3; confers resistance to kanamycin
   2810..2829    +  misc_feature   BioBrick prefix: BioBrick prefix for parts that start with "ATG"
   2856..2933    +  promoter       lacIq promoter: lacI (mutant); In the lacIq allele, a single base change in the promoter boosts expression of the lacI gene about 10-fold.
   2934..4016    +  CDS            lacI: lac repressor; lacI; The lac repressor binds to the lac operator to inhibit transcription in E. coli. This inhibition can be relieved by adding lactose or isopropyl-β-D-thiogalactopyranoside (IPTG).
   4029..4050    +  protein_bind   CAP binding site: CAP binding activates transcription in the presence of cAMP. E. coli catabolite activator protein
   4065..4095    +  promoter       lac promoter: promoter for the E. coli lac operon
   4103..4119    +  protein_bind   lac operator: The lac repressor binds to the lac operator to inhibit transcription in E. coli. This inhibition can be relieved by adding lactose or isopropyl-β-D-thiogalactopyranoside (IPTG). lac repressor encoded by lacI
   4139..4295    +  CDS            lacZα (fragment): LacZα fragment of β-galactosidase; lacZ fragment
   4375..4419    +  promoter       T5 promoter: bacteriophage T5 promoter for E. coli RNA polymerase, with embedded lac operator
   4427..4443    +  protein_bind   lac operator: The lac repressor binds to the lac operator to inhibit transcription in E. coli. This inhibition can be relieved by adding lactose or isopropyl-β-D-thiogalactopyranoside (IPTG). lac repressor encoded by lacI
   4538..6343    +  CDS            GUS: β-glucuronidase; uidA (or gusA) from E. coli
   6374..19      +  misc_feature   BioBrick suffix (across the origin): universal suffix for all parts
