[The description below was written by a language model from this plasmid's Addgene catalogue record and pLannotate feature annotations shown in this document.]
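Description:
lacI-PT5-gusA-pBAV1k is a 6,375 bp bacterial expression plasmid built on the small pBAV1k backbone (about 2.8 kb). It was described in work on expression vectors for engineering genes and genomes in Acinetobacter baylyi ADP1. The backbone replicates through a repB gene related to the Streptococcus agalactiae replication initiator, which nicks the plus strand at the origin, a hallmark of rolling-circle plasmids. No conventional ColE1-type origin is annotated. The plasmid is recorded as high copy, is propagated in E. coli DH5alpha, and is selected with kanamycin through an aphA-3 aminoglycoside phosphotransferase gene followed by a lambda t0 terminator. An rrnB T1 terminator lies just downstream of the cloning region. The payload is bracketed by BioBrick prefix and suffix sequences, consistent with the retained XbaI/EcoRI and SpeI/PstI cloning sites.

The payload is a self-contained, IPTG-inducible reporter cassette. A lacIq promoter drives elevated expression of the lac repressor gene. Downstream of lacI the annotation picks up a remnant of the lac regulatory region (CAP site, lac promoter, operator and a partial lacZα fragment), which was probably carried along with the lacI segment. A bacteriophage T5 promoter follows, recognised by host RNA polymerase and controlled by lac operators, one embedded in the promoter and one just downstream. It drives E. coli beta-glucuronidase (gusA/uidA). The catalogue entry lists an N-terminal His tag on the insert, although the feature table does not annotate it separately.

Because repressor and promoter sit on the same plasmid, regulation does not depend on the host genotype. This suits the construct to measuring inducible expression from the T5 promoter with GUS as a readily assayed reporter, and the flanking restriction sites would let gusA be replaced with other genes.
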