Addgene plasmid #30501: lacI-PT5-gusA-pBAV1k
Depositing lab: Ichiro Matsumura. Depositing organization: Emory University. Publication: Expression vectors for the engineering of genes and genomes in Acinetobacter baylyi ADP1. Murin CD, Segal K, Bryksin A, Matsumura I. Appl Environ Microbiol. 2011 Oct 21. 10.1128/AEM.05597-11 PubMed 22020504.
Backbone
  Vector backbone: pBAV1k
  Backbone size w/o insert (bp): 2792
  Vector type: Bacterial Expression
Growth in bacteria
  Bacterial resistance: Kanamycin, 50 μg/mL
  Growth temperature: 37°C
  Growth strain: DH5alpha
  Copy number: High Copy
Gene/Insert
  Gene/Insert name: beta-glucuronidase (alt names: gusA; pIM1440)
  Species: Escherichia coli
  Insert size (bp): 1796
  GenBank ID: JF828582
  Entrez Gene: gusA (a.k.a. ECO111_2086)
  Tag / fusion protein: His (N terminal on insert)
  Cloning method: Restriction Enzyme; 5′ cloning site XbaI, EcoRI, NheI, SphI (not destroyed); 3′ cloning site SpeI, PstI, ClaI, HindIII (not destroyed)
  Sequencing primers: 5′ gacgaactccaattcactgttccttgc; 3′ ggagagcgttcaccgacaaacaacag
Resource information
  A portion of this plasmid was derived from a plasmid made by: This lab.
Terms and licenses: Academic/Nonprofit Terms; Industry Terms: Not Available to Industry
Depositor comments: In our experience, plasmid yields are highest when cells are harvested at late log stage.
How to cite: lacI-PT5-gusA-pBAV1k was a gift from Ichiro Matsumura (Addgene plasmid # 30501 ; http://n2t.net/addgene:30501 ; RRID:Addgene_30501)
