>Addgene plasmid #30501 | lacI-PT5-gusA-pBAV1k | addgene partial sequence | sequence record 146913 | pTC14_F1 5'-cctactcaggagagcgttca-3'
GATAAAACGAAAGGCCCAGTCTTTCGACTGAGCCTTTCGTTTTATTTGATGCCTCTGGATTAATTAATTA
AGCGGCGGCATCGATCGGGCCCTGAGGCCTGCAGCGGCCGCTACTAGTAAGCTTCTCCTTTCTACCGGCC
GCATAGGCCTTGTTTGCCTCCCTGCTGCGGTTTTTCACCGAAGTTCATGCCAGTCCAGCGTTTTTGCAGC
AGAAAAGCCGCCGACTTCGGTTTGCGGTCGCGAGTGAAGATCCCTTTCTTGTTACCGCCAACGCGCAATA
TGCCTTGCGAGGTCGCAAAATCGGCGAAATTCCATACCTGTTCACCGACGACGGCGCTGACGCGATCAAA
GACGCGGTGATACATATCCAGCCATGCACACTGATACTCTTCACTCCACATGTCGGTGTACATTGAGTGC
AGCCCGGCTAACGTATCCACGCCGTATTCGGTGATGATAATCGGCTGATGCAGTTTCTCCTGCCAGGCCA
GAAGTTCTTTTTCCAGTACCTTCTCTGCCGTTTCCAAATCGCCGCTTTGGACATACCATCCGTAATAACG
GTTCAGGCACAGCACATCAAAGAGATCGCTGATGGTATCGGTGTGAGCGTCGCAGAACATTACATTGACG
CAGGTGATCGGACGCGTCGGGTCGAGTTTACGCGTTGCTTCCGCCAGTGGCGCGAAATATTCCCGTGCAC
CTTGCGGACGGGTATCCGGTTCGTTGGCAATACTCCACATCACCACGCTTGGGTGGTTTTTGTCACGCGC
TATCAGCTCTTTAATCGCCTGTAAGTGCGCTTGCTGAGTTTCCCCGTTGACTGCCTCTTCGCTGTACAGT
TCTTTCGGCTTGTTGCCCGCTTCGAAACCAATGCCTAAAGAGAGGTTAAAGCCGACAGCAGCAGTTTCAT
CAATCACCACGATGCCATGTTCATCTGCCCAGTCGAGCATCTCTTCAGCGTAAGGGTAATGCGAGGTACG
GTAGGAGTTGGCCCCAATCCAGTCCATTAATGCGTGGTCGTGCACCATCAGCACGTTATCGAATCCTTTG
CCACGCAAGTCCGCATCTTCATGACGACCAAAGCCAGTAAAGTAGAACGGTTTGTGGTTAATCAGGAACT
GTTCGCCCTTCACTGCCACTGACCGGA
