>Addgene plasmid #30501 | lacI-PT5-gusA-pBAV1k | addgene partial sequence | sequence record 147131 | LacI-R 5'-GGCATACTCTGCGACATCGT-3'
CCCTGAATTGACTCTCTTCCGGGCGCTATCATGCCATACCGCGAAAGGTTTTGCACCATTCGATGGTGTC
AACGTAAATGCATGCTAGCTATAGTTCTAGAAGCGGCCGCGAATTCGACGTCAAATTCTATCATAATTGT
GGTTTCAAAATCGGCTCCGTCGATACTATGTTATACGCCAACTTTGAAAACAACTTTGAAAAGGCTGTTT
TCTGTATTTAAGGTTTTAGAATGCAAGGAACAGTGAATTGGAGTTCGTCTTGTTATAATTAGCTTCTTGG
GGTATCTTTAAATACTGTAGAAAAGAGGAAGGAAATAATAAATGGCTAAAATGAGAATATCACCGGAATT
GAAAAAACTGATCGAAGAATACCGCTGCGTAAAAGATACGGAAGGAATGTCTCCTGCTAAGGTATATAAG
CTGGTGGGAGAAAATGAAATCCTATATTTAAAAATGACGGACAGCCGGTATAAAGGGACCACCTATGATG
TGGAACGGGAAAAGGACATGATGCTATGGCTGGAAGGAAAGCTGCCTGTTCCAAAGGTCCTGCACTTTGA
ACGGCATGATGGCTGGAGCAATCTGCTCATGAGTGAGGCCGATGGCGTCCTTTGCTCGGAAGGG
