>Addgene plasmid #30501 | lacI-PT5-gusA-pBAV1k | addgene partial sequence | sequence record 147670 | 3primeUP 5'-GGCGTATCACGAGGCCC-3'
AAATTTATTTGCTTTGTGAGCGGATAACAATTATAATAGATTCAATTGTGAGCGGATAACAATTTCACAC
AGAATTAATTCATTAAAGAGGAGAAATTAACCATGGGCAGCAGCCATCACCATCATCACCACAGCCAGGA
TCCGGCCCTGAGGGCCTTACGTCCTGTAGAAACCCCAACCCGTGAAATCAAAAAACTCGACGGCCTGTGG
GCATTCAGTCTGGATCGCGAAAACTGTGGAATTGATCAGCGTTGGTGGGAAAGCGCGTTACAAGAAAGCC
GGGCAATTGCTGTGCCAGGCAGTTTTAACGATCAGTTCGCCGATGCAGATATTCGTAATTATGCGGGCAA
CGTCTGGTATCAGCGCGAAGTCTTTATACCGAAAGGTTGGGCAGGCCAGCGTATCGTGCTGCGTTTCGAT
GCGGTCACTCATTACGGCAAAGTGTGGGTCAATAATCAGGAAGTGATGGAGCATCAGGGCGGCTATACGC
CATTTGAAGCCGATGTCACGCCGTATGTTATTGCCGGGAAAAGTGTACGTATCACCGTTTGTGTGAACAA
CGAACTGAACTGGCAGACTATCCCGCCGGGAATGGTGATTACCGACGAAAACGGCAAGAAAAAGCAGTCT
TACTTCCATGATTTCTTTAACTATGCCGGGATCCATCGCAGCGTAATGCTCTACACCACGCCGAACACCT
GGGTGGACGATATCACCGTGGTGACGCATGTCGCGCAAGACTGTAACCACGCGTCTGTTGACTGGCAGGT
GGTGGCCAATGGTGATGTCAGCGTTGAACTGCGTGATGCGGATCAACAGGTGGTTGCAACTGGACAAGGC
ACTAGCGGGACTTTGCAAGTGGTGAATCCGCACCTCTGGCAACCGGGTGAAGGTTATCTCTATGAACTGT
GCGTCACAGCCAAAAGCCAGACAGAGTGTGATATCTACCCGCTTCGCGTCGGCATCCGGTCAGTGGCAGT
GAAGGGCGAACAGTTCCTGATTAACCACAAACCGTTCTACTTTACTGGCTTTGGTCGTCATGAA
