>Addgene plasmid #30501 | lacI-PT5-gusA-pBAV1k | addgene partial sequence | sequence record 147671 | pLS-R 5'-CTGGGCGTGGAGCATCTG-3'
CAAATCGCGCTGTTAGCGGGCCCATTAAGTTCTGTCTCGGCGCGTCTGCGTCTGGCTGGCTGGCATAAAT
ATCTCACTCGCAATCAAATTCAGCCGATAGCGGAACGGGAAGGCGACTGGAGTGCCATGTCCGGTTTTCA
ACAAACCATGCAAATGCTGAATGAGGGCATCGTTCCCACTGCGATGCTGGTTGCCAACGATCAGATGGCG
CTGGGCGCAATGCGCGCCATTACCGAGTCCGGGCTGCGCGTTGGTGCGGATATCTCGGTAGTGGGATACG
ACGATACCGAAGACAGCTCATGTTATATCCCGCCGTTAACCACCATCAAACAGGATTTTCGCCTGCTGGG
GCAAACCAGCGTGGACCGCTTGCTGCAACTCTCTCAGGGCCAGGCGGTGAAGGGCAATCAGCTGTTGCCC
GTCTCACTGGTGAAAAGAAAAACCACCCTGGCGCCCAATACGCAAACCGCCTCTCCCCGCGCGTTGGCCG
ATTCATTAATGCAGCTGGCACGACAGGTTTCCCGACTGGAAAGCGGGCAGTGAGCGCAACGCAATTAATG
TAAGTTAGCTCACTCATTAGGCACCCCAGGCTTTACACTTTATGCTTCCGGCTCGTATGTTGTGTGGAAT
TGTGAGCGGATAACAATTTCACACAGGAAACAGCTATGACCATGATTACGGATTCACTGGCCGTCGTTTT
ACAACGTCGTGACTGGGAAAACCCTGGCGTTACCCAACTTAATCGCCTTGCAGCACATCCCCCTTTCGCC
AGCTGGCGTAATAGCGAAGAGGCCCGCACCGATCGCCCTTCCCAACAGTTGCCTAAGAAACCATTATTAT
CATGACATTAACCTATAAAAATAGGCGTATCACGAGGCCCTTTCGTCTTCACCTCGAGAAATCATAAAAA
ATTTATTTGCTTTGTGAGCGGATAACAATTATAATAGATTCAATTGTGAGCGGATAACAATTTCACACAG
AATTAATTCATTAAAGAGGAGAAATTAACCATGGGCAGCAGCCATCACCATCATCACCACAGCCAGGATC
CGGCCCTGAGGGCCTTACGTCCTGTAGAAACCCCAACCCGTGAAATCAAA
