>Addgene plasmid #30501 | lacI-PT5-gusA-pBAV1k | addgene partial sequence | sequence record 147672 | KanR1-R1 5'-GGTCCCTTTATACCGGCTGTc-3'
GGATTTCATTTTCTCCCACCAGCTTATATACCTTAGCAGGAGACATTCCTTCCGTATCTTTTACGCAGCG
GTATTCTTCGATCAGTTTTTTCAATTCCGGTGATATTCTCATTTTAGCCATTTATTATTTCCTTCCTCTT
TTCTACAGTATTTAAAGATACCCCAAGAAGCTAATTATAACAAGACGAACTCCAATTCACTGTTCCTTGC
ATTCTAAAACCTTAAATACAGAAAACAGCCTTTTCAAAGTTGTTTTCAAAGTTGGCGTATAACATAGTAT
CGACGGAGCCGATTTTGAAACCACAATTATGATAGAATTTGACGTCGAATTCGCGGCCGCTTCTAGAACT
ATAGCTAGCATGCATTTACGTTGACACCATCGAATGGTGCAAAACCTTTCGCGGTATGGCATGATAGCGC
CCGGAAGAGAGTCAATTCAGGGTGGTGAATGTGAAACCAGTAACGTTATACGATGTCGCAGAGTATGCCG
GTGTCTCTTATCAGACCGTTTCCCGCGTGGTGAACCAGGCCAGCCACGTTTCTGCGAAAACGCGGGAAAA
AGTGGAAGCGGCGATGGCGGAGCTGAATTACATTCCCAACCGCGTGGCACAACAACTGGCGGGCAAACAG
TCGTTGCTGATTGGCGTTGCCACCTCCAGTCTGGCCCTGCACGCGCCGTCGCAAATTGTCGCGGCGATTA
AATCTCGCGCCGATCAACTGGGTGCCAGCGTGGTGGTGTCGATGGTAGAACGAAGCGGCGTCGAAGCCTG
TAAAGCGGCGGTGCACAATCTTCTCGCGCAACGCGTCAGTGGGCTGATCATTAACTATCCGCTGGATGAC
CAGGATGCCATTGCTGTGGAAGCTGCCTGCACTAATGTTCCGGCGTTATTTCTTGATGTCTCTGACCAGA
CACCCATCAACAGTATTATTTTCTCCCATGAAGACGGTACGCGACTGGGCGTGGAGCATCTGGTCGCATT
GGGTCACCAGCAAATCGCGCTGTTAGCGG
